Addgene plasmid #132946: ABE7.10-F148A
Purpose: Gene editing. See Gene/Insert section of plasmid page for targeting sequence cloned into this plasmid.
Depositing lab: Hui Yang. Depositing organization: Center for Excellence in Brain Science and Intelligence Technology, Chinese Academy of Sciences. Publication: Off-target RNA mutation induced by DNA base editing and its elimination by mutagenesis. Zhou C, Sun Y, Yan R, Liu Y, Zuo E, Gu C, Han L, Wei Y, Hu X, Zeng R, Li Y, Zhou H, Guo F, Yang H. Nature. 2019 Jul;571(7764):275-278. doi: 10.1038/s41586-019-1314-0. Epub 2019 Jun 10. PubMed 31181567.
Backbone
  Vector backbone: X330-U6-Chimeric_BB-CBh-hSpCas9
  Backbone manufacturer: Feng Zhang Lab (Addgene#: 42230)
  Vector type: Mammalian Expression, CRISPR ; Base editor
Growth in bacteria
  Bacterial resistance: Ampicillin, 100 μg/mL
  Growth temperature: 37°C
  Growth strain: DH5alpha
  Copy number: High Copy
Gene/Insert
  Gene/Insert name: ABE7.10(F148A)
  gRNA/shRNA sequence: Gaacacaaagcatagactgc
  Species: Synthetic
  Insert size (bp): 7982
  Mutation: ABE7.10(F148A)
  Cloning method: Gibson Cloning
  Sequencing primers: 5′ unknown
Terms and licenses: Academic/Nonprofit Terms; Industry Terms: Not Available to Industry
How to cite: ABE7.10-F148A was a gift from Hui Yang (Addgene plasmid # 132946 ; http://n2t.net/addgene:132946 ; RRID:Addgene_132946)
