[The description below was written by a language model from this plasmid's Addgene catalogue record and pLannotate feature annotations shown in this document.]
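Description:
ABE7.10-F148A is a mammalian expression plasmid for CRISPR adenine base editing, built by Gibson assembly on the X330-U6-Chimeric_BB-CBh-hSpCas9 backbone. It is about 11 kb and is propagated in E. coli as a high-copy plasmid through a ColE1/pUC-type origin with ampicillin selection (AmpR). It also carries an f1 phage origin, along with short bom and rop remnants.

The plasmid combines three expression units. A human U6 Pol III promoter drives a single guide RNA made up of a cloned 20-nt spacer and the S. pyogenes gRNA scaffold; the record lists the spacer but does not name its genomic target. In the annotated sequence, a CMV enhancer/promoter (rather than the CBh promoter implied by the backbone name), followed by a T7 promoter, drives the base editor. The editor consists of two tandem E. coli TadA adenosine deaminase domains fused to the N-terminus of an S. pyogenes Cas9 and ends in a bGH polyadenylation signal. In the ABE7.10 design the Cas9 portion is normally a nickase, and the deaminase converts A to inosine in the displaced DNA strand, giving A•T to G•C changes. The annotation tool labelled the Cas9 as the VQR PAM variant, but this is an automated best match and nothing in the catalogue entry confirms it. The F148A substitution is the defining mutation, though the record does not say which TadA copy or copies carry it. A separate CMV-driven EGFP cassette with a PGK poly(A) signal marks transfected cells.

According to the associated publication title, the construct belongs to work on off-target RNA mutations caused by DNA base editors and their elimination by deaminase mutagenesis. This suggests F148A is a variant intended to reduce RNA off-target editing.
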