Features (pLannotate 1.2.2; 22 found; start..end, strand, type, name):
      1..241     +  promoter       U6 promoter: RNA polymerase III promoter for human U6 snRNA
    270..345     +  misc_RNA       gRNA scaffold: guide RNA scaffold for the Streptococcus pyogenes CRISPR/Cas9 system
    352..395     +  misc_RNA       gRNA scaffold (fragment): guide RNA scaffold for the Streptococcus pyogenes CRISPR/Cas9 system
    447..826     +  enhancer       CMV enhancer: human cytomegalovirus immediate early enhancer
    827..1030    +  promoter       CMV promoter: human cytomegalovirus (CMV) immediate early promoter
   1026..1059    +  LTR            5' LTR (truncated) (fragment): truncated 5' long terminal repeat (LTR) from HIV-1
   1075..1093    +  promoter       T7 promoter: promoter for bacteriophage T7 RNA polymerase
   1119..1598    +  CDS            tadA: TADA_ECOLI - Also known as yfhC. Experimental evidence at protein level: Swiss-Prot protein existence level 1. Catalyzes the deamination of adenosine to inosine at the wobble position 34 of tRNA(Arg2). Essential for cell viability. From Escherichia coli (strain K12).
   1719..2210    +  CDS            tadA: TADA_ECOLI - Also known as yfhC. Experimental evidence at protein level: Swiss-Prot protein existence level 1. Catalyzes the deamination of adenosine to inosine at the wobble position 34 of tRNA(Arg2). Essential for cell viability. From Escherichia coli (strain K12).
   2316..6416    +  CDS            Cas9 VQR: Streptococcus pyogenes Cas9 endonuclease with the D1135V/R1335Q/T1337R mutations has an altered recognition specificity for the protospacer adjacent motif (PAM) (Kleinstiver et al., 2015)
   6453..6564    +  polyA_signal   bGH poly(A) signal: bovine growth hormone polyadenylation signal
   6729..7032    +  enhancer       CMV enhancer: human cytomegalovirus immediate early enhancer
   7033..7236    +  promoter       CMV promoter: human cytomegalovirus (CMV) immediate early promoter
   7265..7984    +  CDS            EGFP: the original enhanced GFP (Yang et al., 1996) mammalian codon-optimized
   7995..8447    +  polyA_signal   PGK poly(A) signal: mouse phosphoglycerate kinase 1 polyadenylation signal
   8469..8520    -  misc_feature   bom (fragment): basis of mobility region from pBR322
   8539..8994    +  rep_origin     f1 ori (sequence partly withheld): f1 bacteriophage origin of replication; arrow indicates direction of (+) strand synthesis
   8995..9044    -  misc_feature   bom (fragment): basis of mobility region from pBR322
   9146..9181    -  CDS            rop (fragment): Rop protein, which maintains plasmids at low copy number; rop
   9276..9380    +  promoter       AmpR promoter: bla
   9381..10241   +  CDS            AmpR: β-lactamase; bla; confers resistance to ampicillin, carbenicillin, and related antibiotics
  10412..11000   +  rep_origin     ori: high-copy-number ColE1/pMB1/pBR322/pUC origin of replication
>Addgene plasmid #132946 | ABE7.10-F148A | addgene full sequence | sequence record 314827 | Addgene NGS Result
GAGGGCCTATTTCCCATGATTCCTTCATATTTGCATATACGATACAAGGCTGTTAGAGAGATAATTGGAA
TTAATTTGACTGTAAACACAAAGATATTAGTACAAAATACGTGACGTAGAAAGTAATAATTTCTTGGGTA
GTTTGCAGTTTTAAAATTATGTTTTAAAATGGACTATCATATGCTTACCGTAACTTGAAAGTATTTCGAT
TTCTTGGCTTTATATATCTTGTGGAAAGGACGAAACACCGAACACAAAGCATAGACTGCGTTTTAGAGCT
AGAAATAGCAAGTTAAAATAAGGCTAGTCCGTTATCAACTTGAAAAAGTGGCACCGAGTCGGTGCTTTTT
TGTTTTAGAGCTAGAAATAGCAAGTTAAAATAAGGCTAGTCCGTTTTTAGCGCGTGCGCCAATTCTGCAG
ACAAATGGCTCTAGCTCGAGCGCGTTGACATTGATTATTGACTAGTTATTAATAGTAATCAATTACGGGG
TCATTAGTTCATAGCCCATATATGGAGTTCCGCGTTACATAACTTACGGTAAATGGCCCGCCTGGCTGAC
CGCCCAACGACCCCCGCCCATTGACGTCAATAATGACGTATGTTCCCATAGTAACGCCAATAGGGACTTT
CCATTGACGTCAATGGGTGGAGTATTTACGGTAAACTGCCCACTTGGCAGTACATCAAGTGTATCATATG
CCAAGTACGCCCCCTATTGACGTCAATGACGGTAAATGGCCCGCCTGGCATTATGCCCAGTACATGACCT
TATGGGACTTTCCTACTTGGCAGTACATCTACGTATTAGTCATCGCTATTACCATGGTGATGCGGTTTTG
GCAGTACATCAATGGGCGTGGATAGCGGTTTGACTCACGGGGATTTCCAAGTCTCCACCCCATTGACGTC
AATGGGAGTTTGTTTTGGCACCAAAATCAACGGGACTTTCCAAAATGTCGTAACAACTCCGCCCCATTGA
CGCAAATGGGCGGTAGGCGTGTACGGTGGGAGGTCTATATAAGCAGAGCTCTCTGGCTAACTAGAGAACC
CACTGCTTACTGGCTTATCGAAATTAATACGACTCACTATAGGGAGACCCAAGCTGGCTAGCGCCACCAT
GAGCGAGGTGGAGTTCAGCCACGAGTACTGGATGAGACACGCGCTGACCCTGGCGAAGAGAGCTTGGGAT
GAGAGAGAGGTGCCGGTGGGAGCTGTGTTGGTGCATAACAACAGAGTGATAGGAGAGGGATGGAACAGAC
CCATTGGGAGGCACGACCCAACCGCTCATGCTGAAATAATGGCTTTGAGACAGGGAGGGCTGGTGATGCA
GAATTACAGACTGATAGACGCCACTCTGTATGTGACACTGGAGCCCTGCGTGATGTGCGCAGGAGCTATG
ATTCACTCCAGGATCGGCAGAGTGGTGTTCGGAGCTAGAGATGCCAAAACCGGCGCAGCCGGAAGCCTTA
TGGACGTTCTTCACCACCCCGGCATGAATCACCGTGTGGAAATTACCGAGGGCATACTGGCCGACGAGTG
CGCTGCTCTTCTTAGCGACTTCGCTAGAATGAGACGACAGGAGATCAAGGCTCAGAAAAAGGCCCAAAGC
AGCACCGACAGCGGCGGATCTAGCGGAGGATCTAGCGGTAGCGAGACCCCTGGAACCTCCGAAAGCGCTA
CCCCAGAGAGCAGCGGAGGATCATCAGGAGGAAGCAGCGAAGTAGAATTTAGCCACGAATATTGGATGAG
ACATGCACTGACACTGGCCAAGAGAGCTAGAGACGAGAGAGAGGTTCCCGTAGGAGCCGTGCTGGTGCTT
AACAACAGAGTCATAGGAGAGGGGTGGAACAGAGCCATCGGGCTTCACGACCCTACAGCCCATGCAGAGA
TAATGGCACTGAGACAGGGAGGTTTGGTGATGCAGAACTATAGGCTGATAGACGCAACACTGTACGTGAC
ATTCGAGCCATGTGTGATGTGCGCCGGAGCCATGATACACAGTAGAATCGGGAGAGTGGTGTTTGGAGTG
AGGAATGCCAAGACAGGAGCAGCCGGCAGCCTGATGGACGTTTTGCACTACCCTGGCATGAACCACAGGG
TGGAGATCACCGAGGGAATCTTGGCCGATGAGTGCGCCGCTCTGCTGTGTTACTTTGCTAGGATGCCCAG
ACAAGTGTTCAACGCCCAAAAGAAAGCCCAATCTAGCACAGACAGCGGCGGGTCTAGCGGAGGCTCTTCT
GGAAGTGAGACTCCCGGAACTTCCGAGAGCGCCACACCAGAATCAAGCGGCGGATCGAGCGGAGGAAGCG
GATCCGATAAAAAGTATTCTATTGGTTTAGCCATCGGCACTAATTCCGTTGGATGGGCTGTCATAACCGA
TGAATACAAAGTACCTTCAAAGAAATTTAAGGTGTTGGGGAACACAGACCGTCATTCGATTAAAAAGAAT
CTTATCGGTGCCCTCCTATTCGATAGTGGCGAAACGGCAGAGGCGACTCGCCTGAAACGAACCGCTCGGA
GAAGGTATACACGTCGCAAGAACCGAATATGTTACTTACAAGAAATTTTTAGCAATGAGATGGCCAAAGT
TGACGATTCTTTCTTTCACCGTTTGGAAGAGTCCTTCCTTGTCGAAGAGGACAAGAAACATGAACGGCAC
CCCATCTTTGGAAACATAGTAGATGAGGTGGCATATCATGAAAAGTACCCAACGATTTATCACCTCAGAA
AAAAGCTAGTTGACTCAACTGATAAAGCGGACCTGAGGTTAATCTACTTGGCTCTTGCCCATATGATAAA
GTTCCGTGGGCACTTTCTCATTGAGGGTGATCTAAATCCGGACAACTCGGATGTCGACAAACTGTTCATC
CAGTTAGTACAAACCTATAATCAGTTGTTTGAAGAGAACCCTATAAATGCAAGTGGCGTGGATGCGAAGG
CTATTCTTAGCGCCCGCCTCTCTAAATCCCGACGGCTAGAAAACCTGATCGCACAATTACCCGGAGAGAA
GAAAAATGGGTTGTTCGGTAACCTTATAGCGCTCTCACTAGGCCTGACACCAAATTTTAAGTCGAACTTC
GACTTAGCTGAAGATGCCAAATTGCAGCTTAGTAAGGACACGTACGATGACGATCTCGACAATCTACTGG
CACAAATTGGAGATCAGTATGCGGACTTATTTTTGGCTGCCAAAAACCTTAGCGATGCAATCCTCCTATC
TGACATACTGAGAGTTAATACTGAGATTACCAAGGCGCCGTTATCCGCTTCAATGATCAAAAGGTACGAT
GAACATCACCAAGACTTGACACTTCTCAAGGCCCTAGTCCGTCAGCAACTGCCTGAGAAATATAAGGAAA
TATTCTTTGATCAGTCGAAAAACGGGTACGCAGGTTATATTGACGGCGGAGCGAGTCAAGAGGAATTCTA
CAAGTTTATCAAACCCATATTAGAGAAGATGGATGGGACGGAAGAGTTGCTTGTAAAACTCAATCGCGAA
GATCTACTGCGAAAGCAGCGGACTTTCGACAACGGTAGCATTCCACATCAAATCCACTTAGGCGAATTGC
ATGCTATACTTAGAAGGCAGGAGGATTTTTATCCGTTCCTCAAAGACAATCGTGAAAAGATTGAGAAAAT
CCTAACCTTTCGCATACCTTACTATGTGGGACCCCTGGCCCGAGGGAACTCTCGGTTCGCATGGATGACA
AGAAAGTCCGAAGAAACGATTACTCCATGGAATTTTGAGGAAGTTGTCGATAAAGGTGCGTCAGCTCAAT
CGTTCATCGAGAGGATGACCAACTTTGACAAGAATTTACCGAACGAAAAAGTATTGCCTAAGCACAGTTT
ACTTTACGAGTATTTCACAGTGTACAATGAACTCACGAAAGTTAAGTATGTCACTGAGGGCATGCGTAAA
CCCGCCTTTCTAAGCGGAGAACAGAAGAAAGCAATAGTAGATCTGTTATTCAAGACCAACCGCAAAGTGA
CAGTTAAGCAATTGAAAGAGGACTACTTTAAGAAAATTGAATGCTTCGATTCTGTCGAGATCTCCGGGGT
AGAAGATCGATTTAATGCGTCACTTGGTACGTATCATGACCTCCTAAAGATAATTAAAGATAAGGACTTC
CTGGATAACGAAGAGAATGAAGATATCTTAGAAGATATAGTGTTGACTCTTACCCTCTTTGAAGATCGGG
AAATGATTGAGGAAAGACTAAAAACATACGCTCACCTGTTCGACGATAAGGTTATGAAACAGTTAAAGAG
GCGTCGCTATACGGGCTGGGGACGATTGTCGCGGAAACTTATCAACGGGATAAGAGACAAGCAAAGTGGT
AAAACTATTCTCGATTTTCTAAAGAGCGACGGCTTCGCCAATAGGAACTTTATGCAGCTGATCCATGATG
ACTCTTTAACCTTCAAAGAGGATATACAAAAGGCACAGGTTTCCGGACAAGGGGACTCATTGCACGAACA
TATTGCGAATCTTGCTGGTTCGCCAGCCATCAAAAAGGGCATACTCCAGACAGTCAAAGTAGTGGATGAG
CTAGTTAAGGTCATGGGACGTCACAAACCGGAAAACATTGTAATCGAGATGGCACGCGAAAATCAAACGA
CTCAGAAGGGGCAAAAAAACAGTCGAGAGCGGATGAAGAGAATAGAAGAGGGTATTAAAGAACTGGGCAG
CCAGATCTTAAAGGAGCATCCTGTGGAAAATACCCAATTGCAGAACGAGAAACTTTACCTCTATTACCTA
CAAAATGGAAGGGACATGTATGTTGATCAGGAACTGGACATAAACCGTTTATCTGATTACGACGTCGATC
ACATTGTACCCCAATCCTTTTTGAAGGACGATTCAATCGACAATAAAGTGCTTACACGCTCGGATAAGAA
CCGAGGGAAAAGTGACAATGTTCCAAGCGAGGAAGTCGTAAAGAAAATGAAGAACTATTGGCGGCAGCTC
CTAAATGCGAAACTGATAACGCAAAGAAAGTTCGATAACTTAACTAAAGCTGAGAGGGGTGGCTTGTCTG
AACTTGACAAGGCCGGATTTATTAAACGTCAGCTCGTGGAAACCCGCCAAATCACAAAGCATGTTGCACA
GATACTAGATTCCCGAATGAATACGAAATACGACGAGAACGATAAGCTGATTCGGGAAGTCAAAGTAATC
ACTTTAAAGTCAAAATTGGTGTCGGACTTCAGAAAGGATTTTCAATTCTATAAAGTTAGGGAGATAAATA
ACTACCACCATGCGCACGACGCTTATCTTAATGCCGTCGTAGGGACCGCACTCATTAAGAAATACCCGAA
GCTAGAAAGTGAGTTTGTGTATGGTGATTACAAAGTTTATGACGTCCGTAAGATGATCGCGAAAAGCGAA
CAGGAGATAGGCAAGGCTACAGCCAAATACTTCTTTTATTCTAACATTATGAATTTCTTTAAGACGGAAA
TCACTCTGGCAAACGGAGAGATACGCAAACGACCTTTAATTGAAACCAATGGGGAGACAGGTGAAATCGT
ATGGGATAAGGGCCGGGACTTCGCGACGGTGAGAAAAGTTTTGTCCATGCCCCAAGTCAACATAGTAAAG
AAAACTGAGGTGCAGACCGGAGGGTTTTCAAAGGAATCGATTCTTCCAAAAAGGAATAGTGATAAGCTCA
TCGCTCGTAAAAAGGACTGGGACCCGAAAAAGTACGGTGGCTTCGATAGCCCTACAGTTGCCTATTCTGT
CCTAGTAGTGGCAAAAGTTGAGAAGGGAAAATCCAAGAAACTGAAGTCAGTCAAAGAATTATTGGGGATA
ACGATTATGGAGCGCTCGTCTTTTGAAAAGAACCCCATCGACTTCCTTGAGGCGAAAGGTTACAAGGAAG
TAAAAAAGGATCTCATAATTAAACTACCAAAGTATAGTCTGTTTGAGTTAGAAAATGGCCGAAAACGGAT
GTTGGCTAGCGCCGGAGAGCTTCAAAAGGGGAACGAACTCGCACTACCGTCTAAATACGTGAATTTCCTG
TATTTAGCGTCCCATTACGAGAAGTTGAAAGGTTCACCTGAAGATAACGAACAGAAGCAACTTTTTGTTG
AGCAGCACAAACATTATCTCGACGAAATCATAGAGCAAATTTCGGAATTCAGTAAGAGAGTCATCCTAGC
TGATGCCAATCTGGACAAAGTATTAAGCGCATACAACAAGCACAGGGATAAACCCATACGTGAGCAGGCG
GAAAATATTATCCATTTGTTTACTCTTACCAACCTCGGCGCTCCAGCCGCATTCAAGTATTTTGACACAA
CGATAGATCGCAAACGATACACTTCTACCAAGGAGGTGCTAGACGCGACACTGATTCACCAATCCATCAC
GGGATTATATGAAACTCGGATAGATTTGTCACAGCTTGGGGGTGACTCTGGTGGTTCTCCCAAGAAGAAG
AGGAAAGTCTAACTGTGCCTTCTAGTTGCCAGCCATCTGTTGTTTGCCCCTCCCCCGTGCCTTCCTTGAC
CCTGGAAGGTGCCACTCCCACTGTCCTTTCCTAATAAAATGAGGAAATTGCATCGCATTGTCTGAGTAGG
TGTCATTCTATTCTGGGGGGTGGGGTGGGGCAGGACAGCAAGGGGGAGGATTGGGAAGAGAATAGCAGGC
ATGCTGGGGAGCGGCCGCTAGTTATTAATAGTAATCAATTACGGGGTCATTAGTTCATAGCCCATATATG
GAGTTCCGCGTTACATAACTTACGGTAAATGGCCCGCCTGGCTGACCGCCCAACGACCCCCGCCCATTGA
CGTCAATAATGACGTATGTTCCCATAGTAACGCCAATAGGGACTTTCCATTGACGTCAATGGGTGGAGTA
TTTACGGTAAACTGCCCACTTGGCAGTACATCAAGTGTATCATATGCCAAGTACGCCCCCTATTGACGTC
AATGACGGTAAATGGCCCGCCTGGCATTATGCCCAGTACATGACCTTATGGGACTTTCCTACTTGGCAGT
ACATCTACGTATTAGTCATCGCTATTACCATGGTGATGCGGTTTTGGCAGTACATCAATGGGCGTGGATA
GCGGTTTGACTCACGGGGATTTCCAAGTCTCCACCCCATTGACGTCAATGGGAGTTTGTTTTGGCACCAA
AATCAACGGGACTTTCCAAAATGTCGTAACAACTCCGCCCCATTGACGCAAATGGGCGGTAGGCGTGTAC
GGTGGGAGGTCTATATAAGCAGAGCTGGTTTAGTGAACCGTCAGATCCGCTAGCATGGTGAGCAAGGGCG
AGGAGCTGTTCACCGGGGTGGTGCCCATCCTGGTCGAGCTGGACGGCGACGTAAACGGCCACAAGTTCAG
CGTGTCCGGCGAGGGCGAGGGCGATGCCACCTACGGCAAGCTGACCCTGAAGTTCATCTGCACCACCGGC
AAGCTGCCCGTGCCCTGGCCCACCCTCGTGACCACCCTGACCTACGGCGTGCAGTGCTTCAGCCGCTACC
CCGACCACATGAAGCAGCACGACTTCTTCAAGTCCGCCATGCCCGAAGGCTACGTCCAGGAGCGCACCAT
CTTCTTCAAGGACGACGGCAACTACAAGACCCGCGCCGAGGTGAAGTTCGAGGGCGACACCCTGGTGAAC
CGCATCGAGCTGAAGGGCATCGACTTCAAGGAGGACGGCAACATCCTGGGGCACAAGCTGGAGTACAACT
ACAACAGCCACAACGTCTATATCATGGCCGACAAGCAGAAGAACGGCATCAAGGTGAACTTCAAGATCCG
CCACAACATCGAGGACGGCAGCGTGCAGCTCGCCGACCACTACCAGCAGAACACCCCCATCGGCGACGGC
CCCGTGCTGCTGCCCGACAACCACTACCTGAGCACCCAGTCCGCCCTGAGCAAAGACCCCAACGAGAAGC
GCGATCACATGGTCCTGCTGGAGTTCGTGACCGCCGCCGGGATCACTCTCGGCATGGACGAGCTGTACAA
GTAAGGATCCGGGATGCAGAAATTGATGATCTATTAAACAATAAAGATGTCCACTAAAATGGAAGTTTTT
CCTGTCATACTTTGTTAAGAAGGGTGAGAACAGAGTACCTACATTTTGAATGGAAGGATTGGAGCTACGG
GGGTGGGGGTGGGGTGGGATTAGATAAATGCCTGCTCTTTACTGAAGGCTCTTTACTATTGCTTTATGAT
AATGTTTCATAGTTGGATATCATAATTTAAACAAGCAAAACCAAATTAAGGGCCAGCTCATTCCTCCCAC
TCATGATCTATAGATCTATAGATCTCTCGTGGGATCATTGTTTTTCTCTTGATTCCCACTTTGTGGTTCT
AAGTACTGTGGTTTCCAAATGTGTCAGTTTCATAGCCTGAAGAACGAGATCAGCAGCCTCTGTTCCACAT
ACACTTCATTCTCAGTATTGTTTTGCCAAGTTCTAATTCCATCAGAAGCTGGTCGACCTGCAGGGGCGCC
TGATGCGGTATTTTCTCCTTACGCATCTGTGCGGTATTTCACACCGCATA
[95 nt withheld, positions 8521-8615]
T
[46 nt withheld, positions 8617-8662]
C
[141 nt withheld, positions 8664-8804]
CCTTTGACGTTGGAGTCCACGTTCTTT
[37 nt withheld, positions 8832-8868]
ACTCTATCTCGGGCTATTCTTTTGATTTATAAGGGATTTTGCCGATTTCGGTCTATTGGTTAAAAAATGA
GCTGATTTAACAAAAATTTAACGCGAATTTTAACAAAATATTAACGTTTACAATTTTATGGTGCACTCTC
AGTACAATCTGCTCTGATGCCGCATAGTTAAGCCAGCCCCGACACCCGCCAACACCCGCTGACGCGCCCT
GACGGGCTTGTCTGCTCCCGGCATCCGCTTACAGACAAGCTGTGACCGTCTCCGGGAGCTGCATGTGTCA
GAGGTTTTCACCGTCATCACCGAAACGCGCGAGACGAAAGGGCCTCGTGATACGCCTATTTTTATAGGTT
AATGTCATGATAATAATGGTTTCTTAGACGTCAGGTGGCACTTTTCGGGGAAATGTGCGCGGAACCCCTA
TTTGTTTATTTTTCTAAATACATTCAAATATGTATCCGCTCATGAGACAATAACCCTGATAAATGCTTCA
ATAATATTGAAAAAGGAAGAGTATGAGTATTCAACATTTCCGTGTCGCCCTTATTCCCTTTTTTGCGGCA
TTTTGCCTTCCTGTTTTTGCTCACCCAGAAACGCTGGTGAAAGTAAAAGATGCTGAAGATCAGTTGGGTG
CACGAGTGGGTTACATCGAACTGGATCTCAACAGCGGTAAGATCCTTGAGAGTTTTCGCCCCGAAGAACG
TTTTCCAATGATGAGCACTTTTAAAGTTCTGCTATGTGGCGCGGTATTATCCCGTATTGACGCCGGGCAA
GAGCAACTCGGTCGCCGCATACACTATTCTCAGAATGACTTGGTTGAGTACTCACCAGTCACAGAAAAGC
ATCTTACGGATGGCATGACAGTAAGAGAATTATGCAGTGCTGCCATAACCATGAGTGATAACACTGCGGC
CAACTTACTTCTGACAACGATCGGAGGACCGAAGGAGCTAACCGCTTTTTTGCACAACATGGGGGATCAT
GTAACTCGCCTTGATCGTTGGGAACCGGAGCTGAATGAAGCCATACCAAACGACGAGCGTGACACCACGA
TGCCTGTAGCAATGGCAACAACGTTGCGCAAACTATTAACTGGCGAACTACTTACTCTAGCTTCCCGGCA
ACAATTAATAGACTGGATGGAGGCGGATAAAGTTGCAGGACCACTTCTGCGCTCGGCCCTTCCGGCTGGC
TGGTTTATTGCTGATAAATCTGGAGCCGGTGAGCGTGGAAGCCGCGGTATCATTGCAGCACTGGGGCCAG
ATGGTAAGCCCTCCCGTATCGTAGTTATCTACACGACGGGGAGTCAGGCAACTATGGATGAACGAAATAG
ACAGATCGCTGAGATAGGTGCCTCACTGATTAAGCATTGGTAACTGTCAGACCAAGTTTACTCATATATA
CTTTAGATTGATTTAAAACTTCATTTTTAATTTAAAAGGATCTAGGTGAAGATCCTTTTTGATAATCTCA
TGACCAAAATCCCTTAACGTGAGTTTTCGTTCCACTGAGCGTCAGACCCCGTAGAAAAGATCAAAGGATC
TTCTTGAGATCCTTTTTTTCTGCGCGTAATCTGCTGCTTGCAAACAAAAAAACCACCGCTACCAGCGGTG
GTTTGTTTGCCGGATCAAGAGCTACCAACTCTTTTTCCGAAGGTAACTGGCTTCAGCAGAGCGCAGATAC
CAAATACTGTTCTTCTAGTGTAGCCGTAGTTAGGCCACCACTTCAAGAACTCTGTAGCACCGCCTACATA
CCTCGCTCTGCTAATCCTGTTACCAGTGGCTGCTGCCAGTGGCGATAAGTCGTGTCTTACCGGGTTGGAC
TCAAGACGATAGTTACCGGATAAGGCGCAGCGGTCGGGCTGAACGGGGGGTTCGTGCACACAGCCCAGCT
TGGAGCGAACGACCTACACCGAACTGAGATACCTACAGCGTGAGCTATGAGAAAGCGCCACGCTTCCCGA
AGGGAGAAAGGCGGACAGGTATCCGGTAAGCGGCAGGGTCGGAACAGGAGAGCGCACGAGGGAGCTTCCA
GGGGGAAACGCCTGGTATCTTTATAGTCCTGTCGGGTTTCGCCACCTCTGACTTGAGCGTCGATTTTTGT
GATGCTCGTCAGGGGGGCGGAGCCTATGGAAAAACGCCAGCAACGCGGCCTTTTTACGGTTCCTGGCCTT
TTGCTGGCCTTTTGCTCACATGT
